Addgene plasmid #169981: pDONR221 CARD8 PAM F405G
Purpose: pDONR221 for Gateway shuttling. Contains CARD8 with a site III mutation (F405G) with sgRNA binding site mutations
Depositing lab: Daniel Bachovchin. Depositing organization: Memorial Sloan-Kettering Cancer Center. Publication: Dipeptidyl peptidase 9 sets a threshold for CARD8 inflammasome formation by sequestering its active C-terminal fragment. Sharif H, Hollingsworth LR, Griswold AR, Hsiao JC, Wang Q, Bachovchin DA, Wu H. Immunity. 2021 Jul 13;54(7):1392-1404.e10. doi: 10.1016/j.immuni.2021.04.024. Epub 2021 May 20. PubMed 34019797.
Backbone
  Vector backbone: pDONR221
  Vector type: Gateway cloning vector
Growth in bacteria
  Bacterial resistance: Kanamycin, 50 μg/mL
  Growth temperature: 37°C
  Growth strain: DH5alpha
  Copy number: High Copy
Gene/Insert
  Gene/Insert name: CARD8
  Species: H. sapiens (human)
  Mutation: PAM, F405G
  Entrez Gene: CARD8 (a.k.a. CARDINAL, DACAR, DAKAR, NDPP, NDPP1, TUCAN)
  Cloning method: Gateway Cloning
  Sequencing primers: 5′ M13 F; 3′ M13 R
Terms and licenses: Academic/Nonprofit Terms; Industry Terms: Not Available to Industry
How to cite: pDONR221 CARD8 PAM F405G was a gift from Daniel Bachovchin (Addgene plasmid # 169981 ; http://n2t.net/addgene:169981 ; RRID:Addgene_169981)
