[The description below was written by a language model from this plasmid's Addgene catalogue record and pLannotate feature annotations shown in this document.]
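Description:
pDONR221 CARD8 PAM F405G is a Gateway entry clone built on the pDONR221 backbone, carrying a mutant human CARD8 coding sequence ready for transfer into destination vectors. It is a small (about 4.2 kb) bacterial plasmid maintained in E. coli through a high-copy ColE1/pUC-type origin and selected with kanamycin via the aminoglycoside phosphotransferase (KanR) gene. The annotated features are typical of a pDONR-derived entry clone. rrnB T1 and T2 terminators sit upstream of the cloning region and insulate the insert from read-through transcription. Short lacI and lacZα fragments are backbone remnants. A T7 promoter lies just outside attL2, on the opposite strand to the insert. The record lists M13 forward and reverse priming sites for sequencing the insert.

The CARD8 open reading frame is flanked by attL1 and attL2, the sites produced when a BP reaction places an insert into pDONR221. These sites allow directional LR Clonase recombination into any attR-containing destination vector. The entry clone has no eukaryotic promoter driving the insert, and no tags are annotated, so expression depends on the destination vector chosen. The insert carries two kinds of changes. F405G is described as a site III mutation. The "PAM" changes alter the sgRNA binding site and would be expected to make the cDNA resistant to CRISPR targeting, for example when re-expressing CARD8 in knockout cells, although the record does not state this use. The associated publication concerns how dipeptidyl peptidase 9 restrains CARD8 inflammasome formation by sequestering its active C-terminal fragment, which suggests the construct serves as a source for expression vectors that test this mutant's effect on that regulation.
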