Features (pLannotate 1.2.2; 10 found; start..end, strand, type, name):
     22..114     +  CDS            lacI (fragment): lac repressor; lacI; The lac repressor binds to the lac operator to inhibit transcription in E. coli. This inhibition can be relieved by adding lactose or isopropyl-β-D-thiogalactopyranoside (IPTG).
    169..196     -  terminator     rrnB T2 terminator: transcription terminator T2 from the E. coli rrnB gene
    328..371     +  terminator     rrnB T1 terminator: Escherichia coli rrnB; transcription terminator T1 from the E. coli rrnB gene
    418..454     -  CDS            lacZα (fragment): LacZα fragment of β-galactosidase; lacZ fragment
    470..569     +  protein_bind   attL1: mutant version of attL; recombination site for the Gateway® LR reaction LR Clonase™
    575..2185    +  CDS            CARD8: CARD8_HUMAN - Also known as DACAR From Homo sapiens (Human).
   2187..2286    -  protein_bind   attL2: mutant version of attL; recombination site for the Gateway® LR reaction LR Clonase™
   2304..2322    -  promoter       T7 promoter: promoter for bacteriophage T7 RNA polymerase
   2456..3265    +  CDS            KanR: aminoglycoside phosphotransferase; aph(3')-Ia; confers resistance to kanamycin in bacteria or G418 (Geneticin®) in eukaryotes
   3412..4000    +  rep_origin     ori: high-copy-number ColE1/pMB1/pBR322/pUC origin of replication
>Addgene plasmid #169981 | pDONR221 CARD8 PAM F405G | addgene full sequence | sequence record 332693 | Addgene NGS Result
AGTGAGCGAGGAAGCGGAAGAGCGCCCAATACGCAAACCGCCTCTCCCCGCGCGTTGGCCGATTCATTAA
TGCAGCTGGCACGACAGGTTTCCCGACTGGAAAGCGGGCAGTGAGCGCAACGCAATTAATACGCGTACCG
CTAGCCAGGAAGAGTTTGTAGAAACGCAAAAAGGCCATCCGTCAGGATGGCCTTCTGCTTAGTTTGATGC
CTGGCAGTTTATGGCGGGCGTCCTGCCCGCCACCCTCCGGGCCGTTGCTTCACAACGTTCAAATCCGCTC
CCGGCGGATTTGTCCTACTCAGGAGAGCGTTCACCGACAAACAACAGATAAAACGAAAGGCCCAGTCTTC
CGACTGAGCCTTTCGTTTTATTTGATGCCTGGCAGTTCCCTACTCTCGCGTTAACGCTAGCATGGATGTT
TTCCCAGTCACGACGTTGTAAAACGACGGCCAGTCTTAAGCTCGGGCCCCAAATAATGATTTTATTTTGA
CTGATAGTGACCTGTTCGTTGCAACAAATTGATGAGCAATGCTTTTTTATAATGCCAACTTTGTACAAAA
AAGCAGGCTTCGCCATGGAAAAAAAGGAGTGTCCAGAAAAGAGTAGCAGCAGTGAGGAAGAGCTGCCGAG
ACGGGACAGTGGATCCAGTAGGAACATAGATGCATCCAAACTCATTAGACTACAAGGATCACGGAAACTG
TTGGTTGACAATAGCATACGGGAACTGCAATACACAAAAACTGGAATTTTTTTTCAGGCTGAGGCCTGTG
TGACAAATGATACGGTATACAGGGAGCTACCCTGTGTTTCTGAGACCCTTTGTGACATCTCACATTTTTT
CCAAGAAGATGATGAGACAGAGGCAGAGCCATTATTGTTCCGTGCTGTTCCTGAGTGTCAACTATCTGGG
GGGGACATTCCCAGTGTATCAGAAGAGCAGGAATCTTCAGAGGGACAAGATTCAGGAGACATTTGCTCAG
AAGAGAATCAAATAGTTTCCTCTTATGCTTCTAAAGTCTGTTTTGAGATCGAAGAAGATTATAAAAATCG
TCAGTTTCTGGGGCCTGAAGGAAATGTGGATGTTGAGTTGATTGATAAGAGCACAAACAGATACAGCGTT
TGGTTCCCCACTGCTGGCTGGTATCTGTGGTCAGCCACAGGCCTCGGCTTCCTGGTAAGGGATGAGGTCA
CAGTTACCATCGCCTTCGGCAGCTGGAGTCAGCACCTGGCCCTGGACCTGCAGCACCATGAACAGTGGCT
GGTGGGCGGCCCCTTGTTTGATGTCACTGCAGAGCCAGAGGAGGCTGTCGCCGAAATCCACCTCCCCCAC
TTCATCTCCCTCCAAGCAGGTGAGGTGGACGTCTCCTGGTTTCTCGTTGCCCATTTTAAGAATGAAGGGA
TGGTCCTGGAGCATCCAGCCCGGGTGGAGCCTTTCTATGCTGTCCTGGAAAGCCCCAGCTTCTCTCTGAT
GGGCATCCTGCTGCGGATCGCCAGTGGGACTCGCCTCTCCATCCCCATCACTTCCAACACATTGATCTAT
TATCACCCCCACCCCGAAGATATTAAGTTCCACTTGTACCTTGTCCCCAGCGACGCCTTGCTAACAAAGG
CGATAGATGATGAGGAAGATCGCTTCCATGGTGTGCGCCTGCAGACTTCGCCCCCAATGGAACCCCTGAA
CTTTGGTTCCAGTTATATTGTGTCTAATTCTGCTAACCTGAAAGTAATGCCCAAGGAGTTGAAATTGTCC
TACAGGAGCCCTGGAGAAATTCAGCACTTCTCAAAAGGCTATGCTGGGCAGATGAAGGAACCCATTCAAC
TTGAGATTACTGAAAAAAGACATGGGACTTTGGTGTGGGATACTGAGGTGAAGCCAGTGGATCTCCAGCT
TGTAGCTGCATCAGCCCCTCCTCCTTTCTCAGGTGCAGCCTTTGTGAAGGAGAACCACCGGCAACTCCAA
GCCAGGATGGGGGACCTGAAAGGGGTGCTCGATGATCTCCAAGACAATGAGGTTCTTACTGAGAATGAGA
AGGAGCTGGTGGAGCAGGAAAAGACACGGCAGAGCAAGAATGAGGCCTTGCTGAGCATGGTGGAGAAGAA
AGGGGACCTGGCCCTGGACGTGCTCTTCAGAAGCATTAGTGAAAGGGACCCTTACCTCGTGTCCTATCTT
AGACAGCAGAATTTGGACCCAGCTTTCTTGTACAAAGTTGGCATTATAAGAAAGCATTGCTTATCAATTT
GTTGCAACGAACAGGTCACTATCAGTCAAAATAAAATCATTATTTGCCATCCAGCTGATATCCCCTATAG
TGAGTCGTATTACATGGTCATAGCTGTTTCCTGGCAGCTCTGGCCCGTGTCTCAAAATCTCTGATGTTAC
ATTGCACAAGATAAAAATATATCATCATGAACAATAAAACTGTCTGCTTACATAAACAGTAATACAAGGG
GTGTTATGAGCCATATTCAACGGGAAACGTCGAGGCCGCGATTAAATTCCAACATGGATGCTGATTTATA
TGGGTATAAATGGGCTCGCGATAATGTCGGGCAATCAGGTGCGACAATCTATCGCTTGTATGGGAAGCCC
GATGCGCCAGAGTTGTTTCTGAAACATGGCAAAGGTAGCGTTGCCAATGATGTTACAGATGAGATGGTCA
GACTAAACTGGCTGACGGAATTTATGCCTCTTCCGACCATCAAGCATTTTATCCGTACTCCTGATGATGC
ATGGTTACTCACCACTGCGATCCCCGGAAAAACAGCATTCCAGGTATTAGAAGAATATCCTGATTCAGGT
GAAAATATTGTTGATGCGCTGGCAGTGTTCCTGCGCCGGTTGCATTCGATTCCTGTTTGTAATTGTCCTT
TTAACAGCGATCGCGTATTTCGTCTCGCTCAGGCGCAATCACGAATGAATAACGGTTTGGTTGATGCGAG
TGATTTTGATGACGAGCGTAATGGCTGGCCTGTTGAACAAGTCTGGAAAGAAATGCATAAACTTTTGCCA
TTCTCACCGGATTCAGTCGTCACTCATGGTGATTTCTCACTTGATAACCTTATTTTTGACGAGGGGAAAT
TAATAGGTTGTATTGATGTTGGACGAGTCGGAATCGCAGACCGATACCAGGATCTTGCCATCCTATGGAA
CTGCCTCGGTGAGTTTTCTCCTTCATTACAGAAACGGCTTTTTCAAAAATATGGTATTGATAATCCTGAT
ATGAATAAATTGCAGTTTCATTTGATGCTCGATGAGTTTTTCTAATCAGAATTGGTTAATTGGTTGTAAC
ACTGGCAGAGCATTACGCTGACTTGACGGGACGGCGCAAGCTCATGACCAAAATCCCTTAACGTGAGTTA
CGCGTCGTTCCACTGAGCGTCAGACCCCGTAGAAAAGATCAAAGGATCTTCTTGAGATCCTTTTTTTCTG
CGCGTAATCTGCTGCTTGCAAACAAAAAAACCACCGCTACCAGCGGTGGTTTGTTTGCCGGATCAAGAGC
TACCAACTCTTTTTCCGAAGGTAACTGGCTTCAGCAGAGCGCAGATACCAAATACTGTTCTTCTAGTGTA
GCCGTAGTTAGGCCACCACTTCAAGAACTCTGTAGCACCGCCTACATACCTCGCTCTGCTAATCCTGTTA
CCAGTGGCTGCTGCCAGTGGCGATAAGTCGTGTCTTACCGGGTTGGACTCAAGACGATAGTTACCGGATA
AGGCGCAGCGGTCGGGCTGAACGGGGGGTTCGTGCACACAGCCCAGCTTGGAGCGAACGACCTACACCGA
ACTGAGATACCTACAGCGTGAGCTATGAGAAAGCGCCACGCTTCCCGAAGGGAGAAAGGCGGACAGGTAT
CCGGTAAGCGGCAGGGTCGGAACAGGAGAGCGCACGAGGGAGCTTCCAGGGGGAAACGCCTGGTATCTTT
ATAGTCCTGTCGGGTTTCGCCACCTCTGACTTGAGCGTCGATTTTTGTGATGCTCGTCAGGGGGGCGGAG
CCTATGGAAAAACGCCAGCAACGCGGCCTTTTTACGGTTCCTGGCCTTTTGCTGGCCTTTTGCTCACATG
TTCTTTCCTGCGTTATCCCCTGATTCTGTGGATAACCGTATTACCGCCTTTGAGTGAGCTGATACCGCTC
GCCGCAGCCGAACGACCGAGCGCAGCGAGTC
