>Addgene plasmid #169981 | pDONR221 CARD8 PAM F405G | depositor partial sequence | sequence record 329306 | Insert sequence
ATGGAAAAAAAGGAGTGTCCAGAAAAGAGTAGCAGCAGTGAGGAAGAGCTGCCGAGACGGGACAGTGGAT
CCAGTAGGAACATAGATGCATCCAAACTCATTAGACTACAAGGATCACGGAAACTGTTGGTTGACAATAG
CATACGGGAACTGCAATACACAAAAACTGGAATTTTTTTTCAGGCTGAGGCCTGTGTGACAAATGATACG
GTATACAGGGAGCTACCCTGTGTTTCTGAGACCCTTTGTGACATCTCACATTTTTTCCAAGAAGATGATG
AGACAGAGGCAGAGCCATTATTGTTCCGTGCTGTTCCTGAGTGTCAACTATCTGGGGGGGACATTCCCAG
TGTATCAGAAGAGCAGGAATCTTCAGAGGGACAAGATTCAGGAGACATTTGCTCAGAAGAGAATCAAATA
GTTTCCTCTTATGCTTCTAAAGTCTGTTTTGAGATCGAAGAAGATTATAAAAATCGTCAGTTTCTGGGGC
CTGAAGGAAATGTGGATGTTGAGTTGATTGATAAGAGCACAAACAGATACAGCGTTTGGTTCCCCACTGC
TGGCTGGTATCTGTGGTCAGCCACAGGCCTCGGCTTCCTGGTAAGGGATGAGGTCACAGTTACCATCGCC
TTCGGCAGCTGGAGTCAGCACCTGGCCCTGGACCTGCAGCACCATGAACAGTGGCTGGTGGGCGGCCCCT
TGTTTGATGTCACTGCAGAGCCAGAGGAGGCTGTCGCCGAAATCCACCTCCCCCACTTCATCTCCCTCCA
AGCAGGTGAGGTGGACGTCTCCTGGTTTCTCGTTGCCCATTTTAAGAATGAAGGGATGGTCCTGGAGCAT
CCAGCCCGGGTGGAGCCTTTCTATGCTGTCCTGGAAAGCCCCAGCTTCTCTCTGATGGGCATCCTGCTGC
GGATCGCCAGTGGGACTCGCCTCTCCATCCCCATCACTTCCAACACATTGATCTATTATCACCCCCACCC
CGAAGATATTAAGTTCCACTTGTACCTTGTCCCCAGCGACGCCTTGCTAACAAAGGCGATAGATGATGAG
GAAGATCGCTTCCATGGTGTGCGCCTGCAGACTTCGCCCCCAATGGAACCCCTGAACTTTGGTTCCAGTT
ATATTGTGTCTAATTCTGCTAACCTGAAAGTAATGCCCAAGGAGTTGAAATTGTCCTACAGGAGCCCTGG
AGAAATTCAGCACTTCTCAAAAGGCTATGCTGGGCAGATGAAGGAACCCATTCAACTTGAGATTACTGAA
AAAAGACATGGGACTTTGGTGTGGGATACTGAGGTGAAGCCAGTGGATCTCCAGCTTGTAGCTGCATCAG
CCCCTCCTCCTTTCTCAGGTGCAGCCTTTGTGAAGGAGAACCACCGGCAACTCCAAGCCAGGATGGGGGA
CCTGAAAGGGGTGCTCGATGATCTCCAAGACAATGAGGTTCTTACTGAGAATGAGAAGGAGCTGGTGGAG
CAGGAAAAGACACGGCAGAGCAAGAATGAGGCCTTGCTGAGCATGGTGGAGAAGAAAGGGGACCTGGCCC
TGGACGTGCTCTTCAGAAGCATTAGTGAAAGGGACCCTTACCTCGTGTCCTATCTTAGACAGCAGAATTT
G
